Addgene plasmid #112334: pZNF192-donor
Purpose: CRISPR donor plasmid to tag human transcription factor ZNF192 with GFP
Depositing lab: Kevin White. Depositing organization: University of Chicago.
Backbone
  Vector backbone: pUC19
  Vector type: CRISPR
Growth in bacteria
  Bacterial resistance: Ampicillin, 100 μg/mL
  Growth temperature: 37°C
  Growth strain: DH5alpha
  Copy number: High Copy
Gene/Insert
  Gene/Insert name: ZNF192 homology arms flanking EGFP-IRES-Neo cassette
  Species: H. sapiens (human)
  Entrez Gene: ZNF192 (a.k.a. LD5-1, ZKSCAN8)
  Cloning method: Gibson Cloning
  Sequencing primers: 5′ M13pUC-fwd; 3′ M13pUC-rev
Terms and licenses: Academic/Nonprofit Terms; Industry Terms: Not Available to Industry
Depositor comments: Cloning source: K562. Use with plasmid pZKSCAN8.1.0-gDNA.
How to cite: pZNF192-donor was a gift from Kevin White (Addgene plasmid # 112334 ; http://n2t.net/addgene:112334 ; RRID:Addgene_112334)
