[The description below was written by a language model from this plasmid's Addgene catalogue record and pLannotate feature annotations shown in this document.]
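Description:
pZNF192-donor is a homology-directed repair donor plasmid built on the pUC19 backbone for CRISPR-mediated tagging of the endogenous human transcription factor gene ZNF192 (also called ZKSCAN8) with GFP. It is propagated in E. coli as a high-copy plasmid through the ColE1/pUC origin and selected with ampicillin via the β-lactamase gene. The remaining bacterial annotations (lac promoter and operator, CAP site, lacZα, and short lacI, rop and bom fragments) are pUC19 backbone remnants flanking the insertion site and have no role in the payload.

The insert, assembled by Gibson cloning from K562-derived genomic material, consists of ZNF192 homology arms surrounding an EGFP-IRES-Neo cassette. The feature table detects a fragment of the ZKSCAN8 coding sequence at the start of the upstream arm. Unannotated stretches after this fragment and after the neomycin gene presumably make up the rest of the two arms, though the annotation does not delineate them. Between the upstream arm and EGFP lie a short match to a TEV-cleavage/His-type composite tag and an S-Tag, suggesting a linker with affinity and epitope elements ahead of the fluorescent protein. No promoter is annotated within the cassette, which fits a design in which correct integration places EGFP under the endogenous ZNF192 locus. The EMCV IRES would then allow NeoR to be translated from the same transcript, so that G418 resistance can enrich for targeted cells.

The plasmid is meant to be used together with the companion guide RNA plasmid pZKSCAN8.1.0-gDNA, which directs cutting at the locus. The record does not state downstream applications for the GFP-tagged factor.
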