Features (pLannotate 1.2.2; 17 found; start..end, strand, type, name):
      1..21      +  misc_feature   MCS (fragment): pUC18/19 multiple cloning site
     58..74      -  protein_bind   lac operator: The lac repressor binds to the lac operator to inhibit transcription in E. coli. This inhibition can be relieved by adding lactose or isopropyl-β-D-thiogalactopyranoside (IPTG). lac repressor encoded by lacI
     82..112     -  promoter       lac promoter: promoter for the E. coli lac operon
    127..148     -  protein_bind   CAP binding site: CAP binding activates transcription in the presence of cAMP. E. coli catabolite activator protein
    161..253     -  CDS            lacI (fragment): lac repressor; lacI; The lac repressor binds to the lac operator to inhibit transcription in E. coli. This inhibition can be relieved by adding lactose or isopropyl-β-D-thiogalactopyranoside (IPTG).
    436..1024    -  rep_origin     ori: high-copy-number ColE1/pMB1/pBR322/pUC origin of replication
   1195..2055    -  CDS            AmpR: β-lactamase; bla; confers resistance to ampicillin, carbenicillin, and related antibiotics
   2056..2160    -  promoter       AmpR promoter: bla
   2255..2290    +  CDS            rop (fragment): Rop protein, which maintains plasmids at low copy number; rop
   2392..2491    +  misc_feature   bom (fragment): basis of mobility region from pBR322
   2497..2654    -  CDS            lacZα (fragment): LacZα fragment of β-galactosidase; lacZ fragment
   2670..2930    +  CDS            ZKSCAN8 (fragment): ZKSC8_HUMAN - Also known as ZNF192. Experimental evidence at protein level: Swiss-Prot protein existence level 1. May be involved in transcriptional regulation. From Homo sapiens (Human).
   3644..3664    +  CDS            capTEV™ (fragment): composite tag for in vivo biotinylation, TEV protease cleavage, and 6xHis tagging
   3678..3722    +  CDS            S-Tag: affinity and epitope tag derived from pancreatic ribonuclease A
   3813..4532    +  CDS            EGFP: the original enhanced GFP (Yang et al., 1996) mammalian codon-optimized
   4570..5155    +  misc_feature   IRES2: internal ribosome entry site (IRES) of the encephalomyocarditis virus (EMCV)
   5237..6040    +  CDS            NeoR/KanR: aminoglycoside phosphotransferase from Tn5; aph(3')-II (or nptII); confers resistance to neomycin, kanamycin, and G418 (Geneticin®)
>Addgene plasmid #112334 | pZNF192-donor | depositor full sequence | sequence record 211725 | Full Sequence
GACCTGCAGGCATGCAAGCTTGGCGTAATCATGGTCATAGCTGTTTCCTGTGTGAAATTGTTATCCGCTC
ACAATTCCACACAACATACGAGCCGGAAGCATAAAGTGTAAAGCCTGGGGTGCCTAATGAGTGAGCTAAC
TCACATTAATTGCGTTGCGCTCACTGCCCGCTTTCCAGTCGGGAAACCTGTCGTGCCAGCTGCATTAATG
AATCGGCCAACGCGCGGGGAGAGGCGGTTTGCGTATTGGGCGCTCTTCCGCTTCCTCGCTCACTGACTCG
CTGCGCTCGGTCGTTCGGCTGCGGCGAGCGGTATCAGCTCACTCAAAGGCGGTAATACGGTTATCCACAG
AATCAGGGGATAACGCAGGAAAGAACATGTGAGCAAAAGGCCAGCAAAAGGCCAGGAACCGTAAAAAGGC
CGCGTTGCTGGCGTTTTTCCATAGGCTCCGCCCCCCTGACGAGCATCACAAAAATCGACGCTCAAGTCAG
AGGTGGCGAAACCCGACAGGACTATAAAGATACCAGGCGTTTCCCCCTGGAAGCTCCCTCGTGCGCTCTC
CTGTTCCGACCCTGCCGCTTACCGGATACCTGTCCGCCTTTCTCCCTTCGGGAAGCGTGGCGCTTTCTCA
TAGCTCACGCTGTAGGTATCTCAGTTCGGTGTAGGTCGTTCGCTCCAAGCTGGGCTGTGTGCACGAACCC
CCCGTTCAGCCCGACCGCTGCGCCTTATCCGGTAACTATCGTCTTGAGTCCAACCCGGTAAGACACGACT
TATCGCCACTGGCAGCAGCCACTGGTAACAGGATTAGCAGAGCGAGGTATGTAGGCGGTGCTACAGAGTT
CTTGAAGTGGTGGCCTAACTACGGCTACACTAGAAGGACAGTATTTGGTATCTGCGCTCTGCTGAAGCCA
GTTACCTTCGGAAAAAGAGTTGGTAGCTCTTGATCCGGCAAACAAACCACCGCTGGTAGCGGTGGTTTTT
TTGTTTGCAAGCAGCAGATTACGCGCAGAAAAAAAGGATCTCAAGAAGATCCTTTGATCTTTTCTACGGG
GTCTGACGCTCAGTGGAACGAAAACTCACGTTAAGGGATTTTGGTCATGAGATTATCAAAAAGGATCTTC
ACCTAGATCCTTTTAAATTAAAAATGAAGTTTTAAATCAATCTAAAGTATATATGAGTAAACTTGGTCTG
ACAGTTACCAATGCTTAATCAGTGAGGCACCTATCTCAGCGATCTGTCTATTTCGTTCATCCATAGTTGC
CTGACTCCCCGTCGTGTAGATAACTACGATACGGGAGGGCTTACCATCTGGCCCCAGTGCTGCAATGATA
CCGCGAGACCCACGCTCACCGGCTCCAGATTTATCAGCAATAAACCAGCCAGCCGGAAGGGCCGAGCGCA
GAAGTGGTCCTGCAACTTTATCCGCCTCCATCCAGTCTATTAATTGTTGCCGGGAAGCTAGAGTAAGTAG
TTCGCCAGTTAATAGTTTGCGCAACGTTGTTGCCATTGCTACAGGCATCGTGGTGTCACGCTCGTCGTTT
GGTATGGCTTCATTCAGCTCCGGTTCCCAACGATCAAGGCGAGTTACATGATCCCCCATGTTGTGCAAAA
AAGCGGTTAGCTCCTTCGGTCCTCCGATCGTTGTCAGAAGTAAGTTGGCCGCAGTGTTATCACTCATGGT
TATGGCAGCACTGCATAATTCTCTTACTGTCATGCCATCCGTAAGATGCTTTTCTGTGACTGGTGAGTAC
TCAACCAAGTCATTCTGAGAATAGTGTATGCGGCGACCGAGTTGCTCTTGCCCGGCGTCAATACGGGATA
ATACCGCGCCACATAGCAGAACTTTAAAAGTGCTCATCATTGGAAAACGTTCTTCGGGGCGAAAACTCTC
AAGGATCTTACCGCTGTTGAGATCCAGTTCGATGTAACCCACTCGTGCACCCAACTGATCTTCAGCATCT
TTTACTTTCACCAGCGTTTCTGGGTGAGCAAAAACAGGAAGGCAAAATGCCGCAAAAAAGGGAATAAGGG
CGACACGGAAATGTTGAATACTCATACTCTTCCTTTTTCAATATTATTGAAGCATTTATCAGGGTTATTG
TCTCATGAGCGGATACATATTTGAATGTATTTAGAAAAATAAACAAATAGGGGTTCCGCGCACATTTCCC
CGAAAAGTGCCACCTGACGTCTAAGAAACCATTATTATCATGACATTAACCTATAAAAATAGGCGTATCA
CGAGGCCCTTTCGTCTCGCGCGTTTCGGTGATGACGGTGAAAACCTCTGACACATGCAGCTCCCGGAGAC
GGTCACAGCTTGTCTGTAAGCGGATGCCGGGAGCAGACAAGCCCGTCAGGGCGCGTCAGCGGGTGTTGGC
GGGTGTCGGGGCTGGCTTAACTATGCGGCATCAGAGCAGATTGTACTGAGAGTGCACCATATGCGGTGTG
AAATACCGCACAGATGCGTAAGGAGAAAATACCGCATCAGGCGCCATTCGCCATTCAGGCTGCGCAACTG
TTGGGAAGGGCGATCGGTGCGGGCCTCTTCGCTATTACGCCAGCTGGCGAAAGGGGGATGTGCTGCAAGG
CGATTAAGTTGGGTAACGCCAGGGTTTTCCCAGTCACGACGTTGTAAAACGACGGCCAGTGAATTCGAGC
TCGGTACCCGAGACCAGGAGTGAGAACAGGGAATTAGCTTCAAAACAGGTAATATCTACTGGAATCCAGC
CACATGGAGAGACAGCTGCCAAATGCAACGGGGATGTTATCAGGGGTCTTGAGCATGAAGAAGCCCGAGA
CCTTCTGGGCAGATTAGAGAGGCAGCGGGGAAATCCCACACAAGAGAGACGACATAAATGTGATGAATGT
GGGAAAAGCTTTGCTCAGAGCTCAGGCCTTGTTCGCCACTGGAGAATCCACACTGGGGAGAAACCCTATC
AGTGTAATGTGTGTGGTAAAGCCTTCAGTTACAGGTCAGCCCTTCTTTCACATCAGGATATCCACAACAA
AGTAAAACGCTATCACTGTAAGGAGTGTGGCAAAGCCTTCAGTCAGAACACAGGCCTGATTCTGCACCAG
AGAATCCACACTGGGGAGAAGCCATATCAGTGCAATCAGTGTGGGAAGGCTTTCAGTCAGAGTGCGGGCC
TTATTCTGCACCAGAGAATCCACAGTGGAGAGAGACCCTATGAATGTAATGAGTGTGGGAAAGCTTTCAG
TCATAGCTCACACCTCATTGGACATCAGAGAATCCACACTGGGGAGAAGCCCTATGAGTGTGATGAGTGT
GGGAAAACCTTCAGGCGGAGCTCACATCTTATTGGTCATCAGAGGAGCCACACTGGGGAGAAACCCTACA
AATGCAATGAGTGTGGGAGGGCCTTCAGTCAGAAGTCAGGCCTTATTGAACATCAGAGAATCCACACTGG
AGAAAGACCCTATAAATGTAAAGAATGTGGGAAAGCTTTCAATGGGAACACTGGTCTCATTCAACACCTG
AGAATTCACACAGGGGAGAAGCCCTACCAATGTAATGAGTGTGGGAAAGCCTTTATTCAGAGGTCAAGTC
TCATTCGACATCAGAGAATCCACAGTGGTGAAAAATCTGAATCCATAAGCGTTGGGATTCCAACTACTGC
AAGCGAGAATCTTTATTTTCAGGGCGCCGCCAAATTCAAAGAAACCGCTGCTGCTAAATTCGAACGCCAG
CACATGGACAGCGGAGGTGGAGGTTCGAGCGGTCCCTCGGGTTCGTCGAGCCTGGAAGTTCTGTTCCAGG
GGCCCCTGTCGTCGAGCGGTCCCTCGGGTTCGATGGTGAGCAAAGGCGAGGAGCTGTTCACCGGGGTGGT
GCCCATCCTGGTCGAGCTGGACGGCGACGTAAACGGCCACAAGTTCAGCGTGTCCGGCGAGGGCGAGGGC
GATGCCACCTACGGCAAGCTGACCCTGAAGTTCATCTGCACCACCGGCAAGCTGCCCGTGCCCTGGCCCA
CCCTCGTGACCACCCTGACCTACGGCGTGCAGTGCTTCAGCCGCTACCCCGACCACATGAAGCAGCACGA
CTTCTTCAAGTCCGCCATGCCCGAAGGCTACGTCCAGGAGCGCACCATCTTCTTCAAGGACGACGGCAAC
TACAAGACCCGCGCCGAGGTGAAGTTCGAGGGCGACACCCTGGTGAACCGCATCGAGCTGAAGGGCATCG
ACTTCAAGGAGGACGGCAACATCCTGGGGCACAAGCTGGAGTACAACTACAACAGCCACAACGTCTATAT
CATGGCCGACAAGCAGAAGAACGGCATCAAGGTGAACTTCAAGATCCGCCACAACATCGAGGACGGCAGC
GTGCAGCTCGCCGACCACTACCAGCAGAACACCCCCATCGGCGACGGCCCCGTGCTGCTGCCCGACAACC
ACTACCTGAGCACCCAGTCCGCCCTGAGCAAAGACCCCAACGAGAAGCGCGATCACATGGTCCTTAAGGA
GTTCGTGACCGCCGCCGGGATCACTCTCGGCATGGACGAGCTGTACAAGTAATGATCTAGAGTCGAGTTA
ATTAAGAATTCCGCCCCCCCCCCTCTCCCTCCCCCCCCCTAACGTTACTGGCCGAAGCCGCTTGGAATAA
GGCCGGTGTGCGTTTGTCTATATGTTATTTTCCACCATATTGCCGTCTTTTGGCAATGTGAGGGCCCGGA
AACCTGGCCCTGTCTTCTTGACGAGCATTCCTAGGGGTCTTTCCCCTCTCGCCAAAGGAATGCAGGGTCT
GTTGAATGTCGTGAAGGAAGCAGTTCCTCTGGAAGCTTCTTGAAGACAAACAACGTCTGTAGCGACCCTT
TGCAGGCAGCGGAACCCCCCACCTGGCGACAGGTGCCTCTGCGGCCAAAAGCCACGTGTATAAGATACAC
CTGCAAAGGCGGCACAACCCCAGTGCCACGTTGTGAGTTGGATAGTTGTGGAAAGAGTCAAATGGCTCTC
CTCAAGCGTATTCAACAAGGGGCTGAAGGATGCCCAGAAGGTACCCCATTGTATGGGATCTGATCTGGGG
CCTCGGTGCACATGCTTTACATGTGTTTAGTCGAGGTTAAAAAAACGTCTAGGCCCCCCGAACCACGGGG
ACGTGGTTTTCCTTTGAAAAACACGATGATAATATGGCCACAACCTGTTACATTGCACAAGATAAAAATA
TATCATCACGAACAGTAAAACTGTCTGCTTACATAAACAGTAATACAAGGGGTGTTATGGGATCGGCCAT
TGAACAAGATGGATTGCACGCAGGTTCTCCGGCCGCTTGGGTGGAGAGGCTATTCGGCTATGACTGGGCA
CAACAGACAATCGGCTGCTCTGATGCCGCCGTGTTCCGGCTGTCAGCGCAGGGGCGCCCGGTTCTTTTTG
TCAAGACCGACCTGTCCGGTGCCCTGAATGAACTGCAGGACGAGGCAGCGCGGCTATCGTGGCTGGCCAC
GACGGGCGTTCCTTGCGCAGCTGTGCTCGACGTTGTCACTGAAGCGGGAAGGGACTGGCTGCTATTGGGC
GAAGTGCCGGGGCAGGATCTCCTGTCATCTCACCTTGCTCCTGCCGAGAAAGTATCCATCATGGCTGATG
CAATGCGGCGGCTGCATACGCTTGATCCGGCTACCTGCCCATTCGACCACCAAGCGAAACATCGCATCGA
GCGAGCACGTACTCGGATGGAAGCCGGTCTTGTCGATCAGGATGATCTGGACGAAGAGCATCAGGGGCTC
GCGCCAGCCGAACTGTTCGCCAGGCTCAAGGCGCGCATGCCCGACGGCGAGGATCTCGTCGTGACCCATG
GCGATGCCTGCTTGCCGAATATCATGGTGGAAAATGGCCGCTTTTCTGGATTCATCGACTGTGGCCGGCT
GGGTGTGGCGGACCGCTATCAGGACATAGCGTTGGCTACCCGTGATATTGCTGAAGAGCTTGGCGGCGAA
TGGGCTGACCGCTTCCTCGTGCTTTACGGTATCGCCGCTCCCGATTCGCAGCGCATCGCCTTCTATCGCC
TTCTTGACGAGTTCTTCTGAGTCTAGGAACAACATCAGTTAGAGTTTGAGCATTATTCAGCATTAGGGAA
ACCACACACTGGTGAGAGGTCTTTCAGTGTACTAAAAGGCAGAAAGGTCATCACAACTTTAGTGTCAGAA
TCTATAGTGGTGGCAAAGTTAGGATAGCTCTTTAGTAATTTGGGCCCAGTGCCTTGGTGAAGGTTGATTA
GCTTGACTGTCTTTGAAAGTATCTGATGGAGCTCCTGATGACCTAATGTATCCTTTAGAAATTTAAAATA
GCATTAGAGCAAGTTGCTTGTCATGGCTTGAAGAGCTTAACTTTGTCTTTTGGGTGAGTAGCTATAGGTT
TGAGAGAGGCTGGCTACTCCTAGTTCCTGTGCTTCTTCCCATCTCCTGTGATCCCCCTCTCCCATTTATT
CCCTTGAAGGTGCCCTTGTATTCCTAATCTGATCTAAGAAGCTGCTGTAGAGTCAGAAGTAGCTTCTGTG
TGAAACTTATATTTGTATGTAGCTTTCTAGGAAAATTTTACAGACACTTAAAGTATTTATGCTTAAGTGT
GCATTTTTTTATTCTAATATTCCTTCTAGTCAGTGGAAATTTGTATTCCCATACAAACTCAGAATGCTAT
ATTTTTAACAGCACTCCAGCATTTTTCTTCATGTATCACCTTCACTGACTCCATTGAGTCATTGAGCATC
TGTACATATCCTTCACCACCCCCAGTCCCAGCACCTGTGTCAGTAAAGAAAGTGGACACATTAGTAATGG
TTATGGGAGTAATACAGAGAAAGAGGTGAGTGGAGACTCAGCCCAGCTGCTCTTGAGCTTGGATAGTTAT
ACATTTTGGTGACTTCTGACTCTCCTTCCACCTCCCCACTGTACACTGTGGTACAGATAGTTGGCACTAT
CCTAGTTATGGCATCAGGTAGGAGAAGGAGACG
