LOCUS       Exported 6963 bp ds-DNA circular SYN 13-MAY-2021
DEFINITION  CRISPR donor plasmid to tag human transcription factor ZNF192 with
            GFP.
ACCESSION   .
VERSION     .
KEYWORDS    pZNF192-donor
SOURCE      synthetic DNA construct
  ORGANISM  synthetic DNA construct
REFERENCE   1 (bases 1 to 6963)
  TITLE     White lab ENCODE plasmids to tag human transcription factors with
            GFP
REFERENCE   2 (bases 1 to 6963)
  AUTHORS   .
  TITLE     Direct Submission
  JOURNAL   Exported May 13, 2021 from SnapGene Server 1.1.58
            http://www.snapgene.com
FEATURES             Location/Qualifiers
     source          1..6963
                     /organism="synthetic DNA construct"
                     /mol_type="other DNA"
     primer_bind     complement(34..50)
                     /label=M13 rev
                     /note="common sequencing primer, one of multiple similar
                     variants"
     primer_bind     complement(34..50)
                     /label=M13 Reverse
                     /note="In lacZ gene. Also called M13-rev"
     primer_bind     complement(47..69)
                     /label=M13/pUC Reverse
                     /note="In lacZ gene"
     protein_bind    58..74
                     /label=lac operator
                     /bound_moiety="lac repressor encoded by lacI"
                     /note="The lac repressor binds to the lac operator to
                     inhibit transcription in E. coli. This inhibition can be
                     relieved by adding lactose or
                     isopropyl-beta-D-thiogalactopyranoside (IPTG)."
     promoter        complement(82..112)
                     /label=lac promoter
                     /note="promoter for the E. coli lac operon"
     protein_bind    127..148
                     /label=CAP binding site
                     /bound_moiety="E. coli catabolite activator protein"
                     /note="CAP binding activates transcription in the presence
                     of cAMP."
     primer_bind     complement(265..282)
                     /label=L4440
                     /note="L4440 vector, forward primer"
     rep_origin      complement(436..1024)
                     /direction=LEFT
                     /label=ori
                     /note="high-copy-number ColE1/pMB1/pBR322/pUC origin of
                     replication"
     primer_bind     complement(516..535)
                     /label=pBR322ori-F
                     /note="pBR322 origin, forward primer"
     CDS             complement(1195..2055)
                     /codon_start=1
                     /gene="bla"
                     /product="beta-lactamase"
                     /label=AmpR
                     /note="confers resistance to ampicillin, carbenicillin, and
                     related antibiotics"
                     /translation="MSIQHFRVALIPFFAAFCLPVFAHPETLVKVKDAEDQLGARVGYI
                     ELDLNSGKILESFRPEERFPMMSTFKVLLCGAVLSRIDAGQEQLGRRIHYSQNDLVEYS
                     PVTEKHLTDGMTVRELCSAAITMSDNTAANLLLTTIGGPKELTAFLHNMGDHVTRLDRW
                     EPELNEAIPNDERDTTMPVAMATTLRKLLTGELLTLASRQQLIDWMEADKVAGPLLRSA
                     LPAGWFIADKSGAGERGSRGIIAALGPDGKPSRIVVIYTTGSQATMDERNRQIAEIGAS
                     LIKHW"
     primer_bind     1818..1837
                     /label=Amp-R
                     /note="Ampicillin resistance gene, reverse primer"
     promoter        complement(2056..2160)
                     /gene="bla"
                     /label=AmpR promoter
     primer_bind     2228..2246
                     /label=pBRforEco
                     /note="pBR322 vectors, upsteam of EcoRI site, forward
                     primer"
     primer_bind     complement(2284..2306)
                     /label=pGEX 3'
                     /note="pGEX vectors, reverse primer"
     primer_bind     2406..2425
                     /label=pRS-marker
                     /note="pRS vectors, use to sequence yeast selectable
                     marker"
     primer_bind     2619..2641
                     /label=M13/pUC Forward
                     /note="In lacZ gene"
     primer_bind     2633..2650
                     /label=M13 Forward
                     /note="In lacZ gene. Also called M13-F20 or M13 (-21)
                     Forward"
     primer_bind     2634..2650
                     /label=M13 fwd
                     /note="common sequencing primer, one of multiple similar
                     variants"
     CDS             3645..3665
                     /codon_start=1
                     /product="tobacco etch virus (TEV) protease recognition and
                     cleavage site"
                     /label=TEV site
                     /translation="ENLYFQG"
     CDS             3678..3722
                     /codon_start=1
                     /product="affinity and epitope tag derived from pancreatic
                     ribonuclease A"
                     /label=S-Tag
                     /translation="KETAAAKFERQHMDS"
     CDS             3762..3785
                     /codon_start=1
                     /product="recognition and cleavage site for human
                     rhinovirus 3C and PreScission proteases"
                     /label=HRV 3C site
                     /translation="LEVLFQGP"
     CDS             3813..4532
                     /codon_start=1
                     /product="the original enhanced GFP (Yang et al., 1996)"
                     /label=EGFP
                     /note="mammalian codon-optimized"
                     /translation="MVSKGEELFTGVVPILVELDGDVNGHKFSVSGEGEGDATYGKLTL
                     KFICTTGKLPVPWPTLVTTLTYGVQCFSRYPDHMKQHDFFKSAMPEGYVQERTIFFKDD
                     GNYKTRAEVKFEGDTLVNRIELKGIDFKEDGNILGHKLEYNYNSHNVYIMADKQKNGIK
                     VNFKIRHNIEDGSVQLADHYQQNTPIGDGPVLLPDNHYLSTQSALSKDPNEKRDHMVLK
                     EFVTAAGITLGMDELYK"
     primer_bind     complement(3858..3879)
                     /label=EGFP-N
                     /note="EGFP, reverse primer"
     primer_bind     complement(4119..4138)
                     /label=EXFP-R
                     /note="For distinguishing EGFP variants, reverse primer"
     misc_feature    4570..5155
                     /label=IRES2
                     /note="internal ribosome entry site (IRES) of the
                     encephalomyocarditis virus (EMCV)"
     primer_bind     complement(4736..4753)
                     /label=IRES reverse
                     /note="IRES internal ribosome entry site, reverse primer.
                     Also called pCDH-rev"
     primer_bind     4963..4982
                     /label=IRES-F
                     /note="IRES internal ribosome entry site, forward primer"
     CDS             5237..6040
                     /codon_start=1
                     /gene="aph(3')-II (or nptII)"
                     /product="aminoglycoside phosphotransferase from Tn5"
                     /label=NeoR/KanR
                     /note="confers resistance to neomycin, kanamycin, and G418
                     (Geneticin(R))"
                     /translation="MGSAIEQDGLHAGSPAAWVERLFGYDWAQQTIGCSDAAVFRLSAQ
                     GRPVLFVKTDLSGALNELQDEAARLSWLATTGVPCAAVLDVVTEAGRDWLLLGEVPGQD
                     LLSSHLAPAEKVSIMADAMRRLHTLDPATCPFDHQAKHRIERARTRMEAGLVDQDDLDE
                     EHQGLAPAELFARLKARMPDGEDLVVTHGDACLPNIMVENGRFSGFIDCGRLGVADRYQ
                     DIALATRDIAEELGGEWADRFLVLYGIAAPDSQRIAFYRLLDEFF"
     primer_bind     complement(5300..5319)
                     /label=Neo-R
                     /note="Neomycin resistance gene, reverse primer"
     primer_bind     5910..5929
                     /label=Neo-F
                     /note="Neomycin resistance gene, forward primer"
ORIGIN
        1 gacctgcagg catgcaagct tggcgtaatc atggtcatag ctgtttcctg tgtgaaattg
       61 ttatccgctc acaattccac acaacatacg agccggaagc ataaagtgta aagcctgggg
      121 tgcctaatga gtgagctaac tcacattaat tgcgttgcgc tcactgcccg ctttccagtc
      181 gggaaacctg tcgtgccagc tgcattaatg aatcggccaa cgcgcgggga gaggcggttt
      241 gcgtattggg cgctcttccg cttcctcgct cactgactcg ctgcgctcgg tcgttcggct
      301 gcggcgagcg gtatcagctc actcaaaggc ggtaatacgg ttatccacag aatcagggga
      361 taacgcagga aagaacatgt gagcaaaagg ccagcaaaag gccaggaacc gtaaaaaggc
      421 cgcgttgctg gcgtttttcc ataggctccg cccccctgac gagcatcaca aaaatcgacg
      481 ctcaagtcag aggtggcgaa acccgacagg actataaaga taccaggcgt ttccccctgg
      541 aagctccctc gtgcgctctc ctgttccgac cctgccgctt accggatacc tgtccgcctt
      601 tctcccttcg ggaagcgtgg cgctttctca tagctcacgc tgtaggtatc tcagttcggt
      661 gtaggtcgtt cgctccaagc tgggctgtgt gcacgaaccc cccgttcagc ccgaccgctg
      721 cgccttatcc ggtaactatc gtcttgagtc caacccggta agacacgact tatcgccact
      781 ggcagcagcc actggtaaca ggattagcag agcgaggtat gtaggcggtg ctacagagtt
      841 cttgaagtgg tggcctaact acggctacac tagaagaaca gtatttggta tctgcgctct
      901 gctgaagcca gttaccttcg gaaaaagagt tggtagctct tgatccggca aacaaaccac
      961 cgctggtagc ggtggttttt ttgtttgcaa gcagcagatt acgcgcagaa aaaaaggatc
     1021 tcaagaagat cctttgatct tttctacggg gtctgacgct cagtggaacg aaaactcacg
     1081 ttaagggatt ttggtcatga gattatcaaa aaggatcttc acctagatcc ttttaaatta
     1141 aaaatgaagt tttaaatcaa tctaaagtat atatgagtaa acttggtctg acagttacca
     1201 atgcttaatc agtgaggcac ctatctcagc gatctgtcta tttcgttcat ccatagttgc
     1261 ctgactcccc gtcgtgtaga taactacgat acgggagggc ttaccatctg gccccagtgc
     1321 tgcaatgata ccgcgagacc cacgctcacc ggctccagat ttatcagcaa taaaccagcc
     1381 agccggaagg gccgagcgca gaagtggtcc tgcaacttta tccgcctcca tccagtctat
     1441 taattgttgc cgggaagcta gagtaagtag ttcgccagtt aatagtttgc gcaacgttgt
     1501 tgccattgct acaggcatcg tggtgtcacg ctcgtcgttt ggtatggctt cattcagctc
     1561 cggttcccaa cgatcaaggc gagttacatg atcccccatg ttgtgcaaaa aagcggttag
     1621 ctccttcggt cctccgatcg ttgtcagaag taagttggcc gcagtgttat cactcatggt
     1681 tatggcagca ctgcataatt ctcttactgt catgccatcc gtaagatgct tttctgtgac
     1741 tggtgagtac tcaaccaagt cattctgaga atagtgtatg cggcgaccga gttgctcttg
     1801 cccggcgtca atacgggata ataccgcgcc acatagcaga actttaaaag tgctcatcat
     1861 tggaaaacgt tcttcggggc gaaaactctc aaggatctta ccgctgttga gatccagttc
     1921 gatgtaaccc actcgtgcac ccaactgatc ttcagcatct tttactttca ccagcgtttc
     1981 tgggtgagca aaaacaggaa ggcaaaatgc cgcaaaaaag ggaataaggg cgacacggaa
     2041 atgttgaata ctcatactct tcctttttca atattattga agcatttatc agggttattg
     2101 tctcatgagc ggatacatat ttgaatgtat ttagaaaaat aaacaaatag gggttccgcg
     2161 cacatttccc cgaaaagtgc cacctgacgt ctaagaaacc attattatca tgacattaac
     2221 ctataaaaat aggcgtatca cgaggccctt tcgtctcgcg cgtttcggtg atgacggtga
     2281 aaacctctga cacatgcagc tcccggagac ggtcacagct tgtctgtaag cggatgccgg
     2341 gagcagacaa gcccgtcagg gcgcgtcagc gggtgttggc gggtgtcggg gctggcttaa
     2401 ctatgcggca tcagagcaga ttgtactgag agtgcaccat atgcggtgtg aaataccgca
     2461 cagatgcgta aggagaaaat accgcatcag gcgccattcg ccattcaggc tgcgcaactg
     2521 ttgggaaggg cgatcggtgc gggcctcttc gctattacgc cagctggcga aagggggatg
     2581 tgctgcaagg cgattaagtt gggtaacgcc agggttttcc cagtcacgac gttgtaaaac
     2641 gacggccagt gaattcgagc tcggtacccg agaccaggag tgagaacagg gaattagctt
     2701 caaaacaggt aatatctact ggaatccagc cacatggaga gacagctgcc aaatgcaacg
     2761 gggatgttat caggggtctt gagcatgaag aagcccgaga ccttctgggc agattagaga
     2821 ggcagcgggg aaatcccaca caagagagac gacataaatg tgatgaatgt gggaaaagct
     2881 ttgctcagag ctcaggcctt gttcgccact ggagaatcca cactggggag aaaccctatc
     2941 agtgtaatgt gtgtggtaaa gccttcagtt acaggtcagc ccttctttca catcaggata
     3001 tccacaacaa agtaaaacgc tatcactgta aggagtgtgg caaagccttc agtcagaaca
     3061 caggcctgat tctgcaccag agaatccaca ctggggagaa gccatatcag tgcaatcagt
     3121 gtgggaaggc tttcagtcag agtgcgggcc ttattctgca ccagagaatc cacagtggag
     3181 agagacccta tgaatgtaat gagtgtggga aagctttcag tcatagctca cacctcattg
     3241 gacatcagag aatccacact ggggagaagc cctatgagtg tgatgagtgt gggaaaacct
     3301 tcaggcggag ctcacatctt attggtcatc agaggagcca cactggggag aaaccctaca
     3361 aatgcaatga gtgtgggagg gccttcagtc agaagtcagg ccttattgaa catcagagaa
     3421 tccacactgg agaaagaccc tataaatgta aagaatgtgg gaaagctttc aatgggaaca
     3481 ctggtctcat tcaacacctg agaattcaca caggggagaa gccctaccaa tgtaatgagt
     3541 gtgggaaagc ctttattcag aggtcaagtc tcattcgaca tcagagaatc cacagtggtg
     3601 aaaaatctga atccataagc gttgggattc caactactgc aagcgagaat ctttattttc
     3661 agggcgccgc caaattcaaa gaaaccgctg ctgctaaatt cgaacgccag cacatggaca
     3721 gcggaggtgg aggttcgagc ggtccctcgg gttcgtcgag cctggaagtt ctgttccagg
     3781 ggcccctgtc gtcgagcggt ccctcgggtt cgatggtgag caaaggcgag gagctgttca
     3841 ccggggtggt gcccatcctg gtcgagctgg acggcgacgt aaacggccac aagttcagcg
     3901 tgtccggcga gggcgagggc gatgccacct acggcaagct gaccctgaag ttcatctgca
     3961 ccaccggcaa gctgcccgtg ccctggccca ccctcgtgac caccctgacc tacggcgtgc
     4021 agtgcttcag ccgctacccc gaccacatga agcagcacga cttcttcaag tccgccatgc
     4081 ccgaaggcta cgtccaggag cgcaccatct tcttcaagga cgacggcaac tacaagaccc
     4141 gcgccgaggt gaagttcgag ggcgacaccc tggtgaaccg catcgagctg aagggcatcg
     4201 acttcaagga ggacggcaac atcctggggc acaagctgga gtacaactac aacagccaca
     4261 acgtctatat catggccgac aagcagaaga acggcatcaa ggtgaacttc aagatccgcc
     4321 acaacatcga ggacggcagc gtgcagctcg ccgaccacta ccagcagaac acccccatcg
     4381 gcgacggccc cgtgctgctg cccgacaacc actacctgag cacccagtcc gccctgagca
     4441 aagaccccaa cgagaagcgc gatcacatgg tccttaagga gttcgtgacc gccgccggga
     4501 tcactctcgg catggacgag ctgtacaagt aatgatctag agtcgagtta attaagaatt
     4561 ccgccccccc ccctctccct ccccccccct aacgttactg gccgaagccg cttggaataa
     4621 ggccggtgtg cgtttgtcta tatgttattt tccaccatat tgccgtcttt tggcaatgtg
     4681 agggcccgga aacctggccc tgtcttcttg acgagcattc ctaggggtct ttcccctctc
     4741 gccaaaggaa tgcagggtct gttgaatgtc gtgaaggaag cagttcctct ggaagcttct
     4801 tgaagacaaa caacgtctgt agcgaccctt tgcaggcagc ggaacccccc acctggcgac
     4861 aggtgcctct gcggccaaaa gccacgtgta taagatacac ctgcaaaggc ggcacaaccc
     4921 cagtgccacg ttgtgagttg gatagttgtg gaaagagtca aatggctctc ctcaagcgta
     4981 ttcaacaagg ggctgaagga tgcccagaag gtaccccatt gtatgggatc tgatctgggg
     5041 cctcggtgca catgctttac atgtgtttag tcgaggttaa aaaaacgtct aggccccccg
     5101 aaccacgggg acgtggtttt cctttgaaaa acacgatgat aatatggcca caacctgtta
     5161 cattgcacaa gataaaaata tatcatcacg aacagtaaaa ctgtctgctt acataaacag
     5221 taatacaagg ggtgttatgg gatcggccat tgaacaagat ggattgcacg caggttctcc
     5281 ggccgcttgg gtggagaggc tattcggcta tgactgggca caacagacaa tcggctgctc
     5341 tgatgccgcc gtgttccggc tgtcagcgca ggggcgcccg gttctttttg tcaagaccga
     5401 cctgtccggt gccctgaatg aactgcagga cgaggcagcg cggctatcgt ggctggccac
     5461 gacgggcgtt ccttgcgcag ctgtgctcga cgttgtcact gaagcgggaa gggactggct
     5521 gctattgggc gaagtgccgg ggcaggatct cctgtcatct caccttgctc ctgccgagaa
     5581 agtatccatc atggctgatg caatgcggcg gctgcatacg cttgatccgg ctacctgccc
     5641 attcgaccac caagcgaaac atcgcatcga gcgagcacgt actcggatgg aagccggtct
     5701 tgtcgatcag gatgatctgg acgaagagca tcaggggctc gcgccagccg aactgttcgc
     5761 caggctcaag gcgcgcatgc ccgacggcga ggatctcgtc gtgacccatg gcgatgcctg
     5821 cttgccgaat atcatggtgg aaaatggccg cttttctgga ttcatcgact gtggccggct
     5881 gggtgtggcg gaccgctatc aggacatagc gttggctacc cgtgatattg ctgaagagct
     5941 tggcggcgaa tgggctgacc gcttcctcgt gctttacggt atcgccgctc ccgattcgca
     6001 gcgcatcgcc ttctatcgcc ttcttgacga gttcttctga gtctaggaac aacatcagtt
     6061 agagtttgag cattattcag cattagggaa accacacact ggtgagaggt ctttcagtgt
     6121 actaaaaggc agaaaggtca tcacaacttt agtgtcagaa tctatagtgg tggcaaagtt
     6181 aggatagctc tttagtaatt tgggcccagt gccttggtga aggttgatta gcttgactgt
     6241 ctttgaaagt atctgatgga gctcctgatg acctaatgta tcctttagaa atttaaaata
     6301 gcattagagc aagttgcttg tcatggcttg aagagcttaa ctttgtcttt tgggtgagta
     6361 gctataggtt tgagagaggc tggctactcc tagttcctgt gcttcttccc atctcctgtg
     6421 atccccctct cccatttatt cccttgaagg tgcccttgta ttcctaatct gatctaagaa
     6481 gctgctgtag agtcagaagt agcttctgtg tgaaacttat atttgtatgt agctttctag
     6541 gaaaatttta cagacactta aagtatttat gcttaagtgt gcattttttt attctaatat
     6601 tccttctagt cagtggaaat ttgtattccc atacaaactc agaatgctat atttttaaca
     6661 gcactccagc atttttcttc atgtatcacc ttcactgact ccattgagtc attgagcatc
     6721 tgtacatatc cttcaccacc cccagtccca gcacctgtgt cagtaaagaa agtggacaca
     6781 ttagtaatgg ttatgggagt aatacagaga aagaggtgag tggagactca gcccagctgc
     6841 tcttgagctt ggatagttat acattttggt gacttctgac tctccttcca cctccccact
     6901 gtacactgtg gtacagatag ttggcactat cctagttatg gcatcaggta ggagaaggag
     6961 acg
//
